>Addgene plasmid #217180 | pCMV-TC1_FR1 | addgene full sequence | sequence record 444289 | Addgene NGS Result
GACATTGATTATTGACTAGTTATTAATAGTAATCAATTACGGGGTCATTAGTTCATAGCCCATATATGGA
GTTCCGCGTTACATAACTTACGGTAAATGGCCCGCCTGGCTGACCGCCCAACGACCCCCGCCCATTGACG
TCAATAATGACGTATGTTCCCATAGTAACGCCAATAGGGACTTTCCATTGACGTCAATGGGTGGAGTATT
TACGGTAAACTGCCCACTTGGCAGTACATCAAGTGTATCATATGCCAAGTACGCCCCCTATTGACGTCAA
TGACGGTAAATGGCCCGCCTGGCATTATGCCCAGTACATGACCTTATGGGACTTTCCTACTTGGCAGTAC
ATCTACGTATTAGTCATCGCTATTACCATGGTGATGCGGTTTTGGCAGTACATCAATGGGCGTGGATAGC
GGTTTGACTCACGGGGATTTCCAAGTCTCCACCCCATTGACGTCAATGGGAGTTTGTTTTGGCACCAAAA
TCAACGGGACTTTCCAAAATGTCGTAACAACTCCGCCCCATTGACGCAAATGGGCGGTAGGCGTGTACGG
TGGGAGGTCTATATAAGCAGAGCTCTCTGGCTAACTAGAGAACCCACTGCTTACTGGCTTATCGAAATTA
ATACGACTCACTATAGGGAGACCCAAGCTTGGTACCGAGCTCGGATCCACTAGTAACGGCCGCCAGTGTG
CTGGAATTCGCCGCCACCATGGGCAAGAAAGGCGACCTGAGCGACTTTGAACGCGGCATGGTTGTTGGTG
CACGCCGTGCGGGTTTAAGCATAAGCGAAACCGCGGACTTACTGGGTTTTAGCCGCACCACCATTAGCCG
TGTGTATCGCGAGTGGAGCGAAAAGGAAAAGATTAGCAGCGAACGCCAGTTATGCGGCCGTAAATGCCTG
GTTGACGTTCGTGGCCAACGTCGCATGGGTCGTTTAGTGCCTGACGATCGCAAAGCCACCGTGACCCAAA
TCACCACCCGCTATAACCAGGGCATGCAGAACAGCATTAGCGAGCGTACCACTCGTGGCACCCTGAAGAA
AATGGGCTACAGCAGCCGTCGTCCTCATCGTGTTCCGCTGTTAAGCGCGAAAAACCGTAAGGTGCGCCTG
CAATTCGCGCAAGCGCATCAGAACTGGACCATCGAGGATTGGAAAAACGTGGCGTGGAGCGATGAGTCAC
GCTTCCAACTGCGTCATAGCGATGGCCGTGTTCGCATTTGGCGCAAACAGCATGAGAGCATGGATCCTAG
CTGCCTGGTTAGCACCGTTCAAGCAGCAGCGGGTGGTGTTATGGTGTGGGGCATTTTTAGCTGGCATACC
CTGGGCCCTTTAGTGCCTACCGAACATCGCTTAAATGCCGCCGCGTATCTGTCAATTGTGGCGGATCATG
TGCACCCGTTCATGACCACCGTGGATCCTAGCAGCGATGGCTACTTTCAGCAGGATAACGCGCCGTGCCA
TAAAGCGCAGATTATTAGCAACTGGTTCCTGGAACATGATAACGAGTTCACCGTGCTGCAATGGCCTCCT
CAAAGCCCTGATCTGAACCCTATCGAACATCTGTGGGATGTGGTGGAACGCGAAATCCGCATCATTGACG
TGCAGCCGACCAATCTGCAACAACTGCGCGACGCCATCATGAGCATTTGGACCAAGATTAGCGAAGAATG
CTTCCAGCATCTGGTGGAAAGCATGCCTCGTCGCATCAAGGCGGTGTTAAAAGCGAAAGGCGGCCCGACC
TTTTATTAATGAGCGGCCGCTCGAGCATGCATCTAGAGGGCCCTATTCTATAGTGTCACCTAAATGCTAG
AGCTCGCTGATCAGCCTCGACTGTGCCTTCTAGTTGCCAGCCATCTGTTGTTTGCCCCTCCCCCGTGCCT
TCCTTGACCCTGGAAGGTGCCACTCCCACTGTCCTTTCCTAATAAAATGAGGAAATTGCATCGCATTGTC
TGAGTAGGTGTCATTCTATTCTGGGGGGTGGGGTGGGGCAGGACAGCAAGGGGGAGGATTGGGAAGACAA
TAGCAGGCATGCTGGGGATGCGGTGGGCTCTATGGCTTCTGAGGCGGAAAGAACCAGCTGGGGCTCTAGG
GGGTATCCCC
[124 nt withheld, positions 2111-2234]
C
[91 nt withheld, positions 2236-2326]
A
[49 nt withheld, positions 2328-2376]
CCTTTGACGTTGGAGTCCACGTTCTTT
[37 nt withheld, positions 2404-2440]
ACCCTATCTCGGTCTATTCTTTTGATTTATAAGGGATTTTGCCGATTTCGGCCTATTGGTTAAAAAATGA
GCTGATTTAACAAAAATTTAACGCGAATTAATTCTGTGGAATGTGTGTCAGTTAGGGTGTGGAAAGTCCC
CAGGCTCCCCAGCAGGCAGAAGTATGCAAAGCATGCATCTCAATTAGTCAGCAACCAGGTGTGGAAAGTC
CCCAGGCTCCCCAGCAGGCAGAAGTATGCAAAGCATGCATCTCAATTAGTCAGCAACCATAGTCCCGCCC
CTAACTCCGCCCATCCCGCCCCTAACTCCGCCCAGTTCCGCCCATTCTCCGCCCCATGGCTGACTAATTT
TTTTTATTTATGCAGAGGCCGAGGCCGCCTCTGCCTCTGAGCTATTCCAGAAGTAGTGAGGAGGCTTTTT
TGGAGGCCTAGGCTTTTGCAAAAAGCTCCCCGAAATGACCGACCAAGCGACGCCCAACCTGCCATCACGA
GATTTCGATTCCACCGCCGCCTTCTATGAAAGGTTGGGCTTCGGAATCGTTTTCCGGGACGCCGGCTGGA
TGATCCTCCAGCGCGGGGATCTCATGCTGGAGTTCTTCGCCCACCCCAACTTGTTTATTGCAGCTTATAA
TGGTTACAAATAAAGCAATAGCATCACAAATTTCACAAATAAAGCATTTTTTTCACTGCATTCTAGTTGT
GGTTTGTCCAAACTCATCAATGTATCTTATCATGTCTGTATACCGTCGACCTCTAGCTAGAGCTTGGCGT
AATCATGGTCATAGCTGTTTCCTGTGTGAAATTGTTATCCGCTCACAATTCCACACAACATACGAGCCGG
AAGCATAAAGTGTAAAGCCTGGGGTGCCTAATGAGTGAGCTAACTCACATTAATTGCGTTGCGCTCACTG
CCCGCTTTCCAGTCGGGAAACCTGTCGTGCCAGCTGCATTAATGAATCGGCCAACGCGCGGGGAGAGGCG
GTTTGCGTATTGGGCGCTCTTCCGCTTCCTCGCTCACTGACTCGCTGCGCTCGGTCGTTCGGCTGCGGCG
AGCGGTATCAGCTCACTCAAAGGCGGTAATACGGTTATCCACAGAATCAGGGGATAACGCAGGAAAGAAC
ATGTGAGCAAAAGGCCAGCAAAAGGCCAGGAACCGTAAAAAGGCCGCGTTGCTGGCGTTTTTCCATAGGC
TCCGCCCCCCTGACGAGCATCACAAAAATCGACGCTCAAGTCAGAGGTGGCGAAACCCGACAGGACTATA
AAGATACCAGGCGTTTCCCCCTGGAAGCTCCCTCGTGCGCTCTCCTGTTCCGACCCTGCCGCTTACCGGA
TACCTGTCCGCCTTTCTCCCTTCGGGAAGCGTGGCGCTTTCTCATAGCTCACGCTGTAGGTATCTCAGTT
CGGTGTAGGTCGTTCGCTCCAAGCTGGGCTGTGTGCACGAACCCCCCGTTCAGCCCGACCGCTGCGCCTT
ATCCGGTAACTATCGTCTTGAGTCCAACCCGGTAAGACACGACTTATCGCCACTGGCAGCAGCCACTGGT
AACAGGATTAGCAGAGCGAGGTATGTAGGCGGTGCTACAGAGTTCTTGAAGTGGTGGCCTAACTACGGCT
ACACTAGAAGAACAGTATTTGGTATCTGCGCTCTGCTGAAGCCAGTTACCTTCGGAAAAAGAGTTGGTAG
CTCTTGATCCGGCAAACAAACCACCGCTGGTAGCGGTGGTTTTTTTGTTTGCAAGCAGCAGATTACGCGC
AGAAAAAAAGGATCTCAAGAAGATCCTTTGATCTTTTCTACGGGGTCTGACGCTCAGTGGAACGAAAACT
CACGTTAAGGGATTTTGGTCATGAGATTATCAAAAAGGATCTTCACCTAGATCCTTTTAAATTAAAAATG
AAGTTTTAAATCAATCTAAAGTATATATGAGTAAACTTGGTCTGACAGTTACCAATGCTTAATCAGTGAG
GCACCTATCTCAGCGATCTGTCTATTTCGTTCATCCATAGTTGCCTGACTCCCCGTCGTGTAGATAACTA
CGATACGGGAGGGCTTACCATCTGGCCCCAGTGCTGCAATGATACCGCGAGACCCACGCTCACCGGCTCC
AGATTTATCAGCAATAAACCAGCCAGCCGGAAGGGCCGAGCGCAGAAGTGGTCCTGCAACTTTATCCGCC
TCCATCCAGTCTATTAATTGTTGCCGGGAAGCTAGAGTAAGTAGTTCGCCAGTTAATAGTTTGCGCAACG
TTGTTGCCATTGCTACAGGCATCGTGGTGTCACGCTCGTCGTTTGGTATGGCTTCATTCAGCTCCGGTTC
CCAACGATCAAGGCGAGTTACATGATCCCCCATGTTGTGCAAAAAAGCGGTTAGCTCCTTCGGTCCTCCG
ATCGTTGTCAGAAGTAAGTTGGCCGCAGTGTTATCACTCATGGTTATGGCAGCACTGCATAATTCTCTTA
CTGTCATGCCATCCGTAAGATGCTTTTCTGTGACTGGTGAGTACTCAACCAAGTCATTCTGAGAATAGTG
TATGCGGCGACCGAGTTGCTCTTGCCCGGCGTCAATACGGGATAATACCGCGCCACATAGCAGAACTTTA
AAAGTGCTCATCATTGGAAAACGTTCTTCGGGGCGAAAACTCTCAAGGATCTTACCGCTGTTGAGATCCA
GTTCGATGTAACCCACTCGTGCACCCAACTGATCTTCAGCATCTTTTACTTTCACCAGCGTTTCTGGGTG
AGCAAAAACAGGAAGGCAAAATGCCGCAAAAAAGGGAATAAGGGCGACACGGAAATGTTGAATACTCATA
CTCTTCCTTTTTCAATATTATTGAAGCATTTATCAGGGTTATTGTCTCATGAGCGGATACATATTTGAAT
GTATTTAGAAAAATAAACAAATAGGGGTTCCGCGCACATTTCCCCGAAAAGTGCCACCTGACGTCGACGG
ATCGGGAGATCTCCCGATCCCCTATGGTGCACTCTCAGTACAATCTGCTCTGATGCCGCATAGTTAAGCC
AGTATCTGCTCCCTGCTTGTGTGTTGGAGGTCGCTGAGTAGTGCGCGAGCAAAATTTAAGCTACAACAAG
GCAAGGCTTGACCGACAATTGCATGAAGAATCTGCTTAGGGTTAGGCGTTTTGCGCTGCTTCGCGATGTA
CGGGCCAGATATACGCGTT
Features (pLannotate 1.2.2; 19 found; start..end, strand, type, name):
      1..380     +  enhancer       CMV enhancer: human cytomegalovirus immediate early enhancer
    381..584     +  promoter       CMV promoter: human cytomegalovirus (CMV) immediate early promoter
    580..613     +  LTR            5' LTR (truncated) (fragment): truncated 5' long terminal repeat (LTR) from HIV-1
    629..647     +  promoter       T7 promoter: promoter for bacteriophage T7 RNA polymerase
   1797..1815    -  promoter       SP6 promoter: promoter for bacteriophage SP6 RNA polymerase
   1841..2065    +  polyA_signal   bGH poly(A) signal: bovine growth hormone polyadenylation signal
   2069..2090    +  promoter       SV40 promoter (fragment): SV40 enhancer and early promoter
   2111..2539    +  rep_origin     f1 ori (sequence partly withheld): f1 bacteriophage origin of replication; arrow indicates direction of (+) strand synthesis
   2553..2882    +  promoter       SV40 promoter: SV40 enhancer and early promoter
   2895..3053    +  CDS            ble (fragment): BLE_KLEPN - Experimental evidence at protein level: Swiss-Prot protein existence level 1. Binding protein with a strong affinity to the bleomycin family of antibiotics. Binds to CL990; an antimitotic-antibiotic compound. From Klebsiella pneumoniae.
   3048..3169    +  polyA_signal   SV40 poly(A) signal: SV40 polyadenylation signal
   3242..3258    -  protein_bind   lac operator: The lac repressor binds to the lac operator to inhibit transcription in E. coli. This inhibition can be relieved by adding lactose or isopropyl-β-D-thiogalactopyranoside (IPTG). lac repressor encoded by lacI
   3266..3296    -  promoter       lac promoter: promoter for the E. coli lac operon
   3311..3332    -  protein_bind   CAP binding site: CAP binding activates transcription in the presence of cAMP. E. coli catabolite activator protein
   3345..3437    -  CDS            lacI (fragment): lac repressor; lacI; The lac repressor binds to the lac operator to inhibit transcription in E. coli. This inhibition can be relieved by adding lactose or isopropyl-β-D-thiogalactopyranoside (IPTG).
   3620..4208    -  rep_origin     ori: high-copy-number ColE1/pMB1/pBR322/pUC origin of replication
   4379..5239    -  CDS            AmpR: β-lactamase; bla; confers resistance to ampicillin, carbenicillin, and related antibiotics
   5240..5344    -  promoter       AmpR promoter: bla
   5403..5455    -  misc_feature   bom (fragment): basis of mobility region from pBR322
