[The description below was written by a language model from this plasmid's Addgene catalogue record and pLannotate feature annotations shown in this document.]
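Description:
pCMV-TC1_FR1 is a 5.6 kb mammalian expression plasmid built on a pCMV backbone to produce the TC1_FR1 transposase, a synthetic coding sequence, in cultured mammalian cells. It is propagated in E. coli as a high-copy plasmid through a ColE1/pUC-type origin and is selected with ampicillin via the β-lactamase gene and its native promoter. An f1 phage origin is also present, along with leftover backbone fragments (lac promoter/operator, CAP site, a lacI fragment and a bom fragment) that have no evident role in the construct's function.

The expression cassette consists of the human cytomegalovirus immediate-early enhancer and promoter, followed by a T7 promoter, an unannotated interval of a little over 1.1 kb, a reverse-oriented SP6 promoter, and the bovine growth hormone polyadenylation signal. The automated annotation did not label the transposase, but this gap between the T7 and SP6 sites is the only position where the insert could plausibly lie; no epitope tag or reporter is annotated. The cloning sites are recorded as unknown. Downstream, an SV40 early promoter drives only a short fragment of a bleomycin-family resistance gene (ble) before an SV40 poly(A) signal, so a functional mammalian selection marker should not be assumed. The brief HIV-1 LTR match next to the CMV promoter is a fragment, not a sign of a lentiviral vector.

The plasmid comes from a survey of DNA transposons tested for activity in human cells as genome engineering tools. It supplies the transposase, which in such systems typically acts on a separately provided transposon donor, although the record does not describe a partner construct.
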