Addgene plasmid #217180: pCMV-TC1_FR1
Purpose: Mammalian expression vector for expression of TC1_FR1 transposase (CMV promoter)
Depositing lab: Yong E Zhang. Depositing organization: Institute of Zoology, Chinese Academy of Sciences. Publication: Heterologous survey of 130 DNA transposons in human cells highlights their functional divergence and expands the genome engineering toolbox. Zhang T, Tan S, Tang N, Li Y, Zhang C, Sun J, Guo Y, Gao H, Cai Y, Sun W, Wang C, Fu L, Ma H, Wu Y, Hu X, Zhang X, Gee P, Yan W, Zhao Y, Chen Q, Guo B, Wang H, Zhang YE. Cell. 2024 Jul 11;187(14):3741-3760.e30. doi: 10.1016/j.cell.2024.05.007. Epub 2024 Jun 5. PubMed 38843831.
Backbone
  Vector backbone: pCMV
  Vector type: Mammalian Expression
Growth in bacteria
  Bacterial resistance: Ampicillin, 100 μg/mL
  Growth temperature: 37°C
  Growth strain: DH5alpha
  Copy number: High Copy
Gene/Insert
  Gene/Insert name: TC1_FR1 transposase
  Species: Synthetic
  Cloning method: Restriction Enzyme; 5′ cloning site Unknown (unknown if destroyed); 3′ cloning site Unknown (unknown if destroyed)
Terms and licenses: Academic/Nonprofit Terms; Industry Terms: Not Available to Industry
How to cite: pCMV-TC1_FR1 was a gift from Yong E Zhang (Addgene plasmid # 217180 ; http://n2t.net/addgene:217180 ; RRID:Addgene_217180)
